>Addgene plasmid #120308 | MCS-BioID2-HA pBabe-puro | addgene full sequence | sequence record 239324 | Addgene NGS Result
CTGCAGCCTGAATATGGGCCAAACAGGATATCTGTGGTAAGCAGTTCCTGCCCCGGCTCAGGGCCAAGAA
CAGATGGAACAGCTGAATATGGGCCAAACAGGATATCTGTGGTAAGCAGTTCCTGCCCCGGCTCAGGGCC
AAGAACAGATGGTCCCCAGATGCGGTCCAGCCCTCAGCAGTTTCTAGAGAACCATCAGATGTTTCCAGGG
TGCCCCAAGGACCTGAAATGACCCTGTGCCTTATTTGAACTAACCAATCAGTTCGCTTCTCGCTTCTGTT
CGCGCGCTTCTGCTCCCCGAGCTCAATAAAAGAGCCCACAACCCCTCACTCGGGGCGCCAGTCCTCCGAT
TGACTGAGTCGCCCGGGTACCCGTGTATCCAATAAACCCTCTTGCAGTTGCATCCGACTTGTGGTCTCGC
TGTTCCTTGGGAGGGTCTCCTCTGAGTGATTGACTACCCGTCAGCGGGGGTCTTTCATTTGGGGGCTCGT
CCGGGATCGGGAGACCCCTGCCCAGGGACCACCGACCCACCACCGGGAGGCAAGCTGGCCAGCAACTTAT
CTGTGTCTGTCCGATTGTCTAGTGTCTATGACTGATTTTATGCGCCTGCGTCGGTACTAGTTAGCTAACT
AGCTCTGTATCTGGCGGACCCGTGGTGGAACTGACGAGTTCTGAACACCCGGCCGCAACCCTGGGAGACG
TCCCAGGGACTTTGGGGGCCGTTTTTGTGGCCCGACCTGAGGAAGGGAGTCGATGTGGAATCCGACCCCG
TCAGGATATGTGGTTCTGGTAGGAGACGAGAACCTAAAACAGTTCCCGCCTCCGTCTGAATTTTTGCTTT
CGGTTTGGAACCGAAGCCGCGCGTCTTGTCTGCTGCAGCGCTGCAGCATCGTTCTGTGTTGTCTCTGTCT
GACTGTGTTTCTGTATTTGTCTGAAAATTAGGGCCAGACTGTTACCACTCCCTTAAGTTTGACCTTAGGT
CACTGGAAAGATGTCGAGCGGATCGCTCACAACCAGTCGGTAGATGTCAAGAAGAGACGTTGGGTTACCT
TCTGCTCTGCAGAATGGCCAACCTTTAACGTCGGATGGCCGCGAGACGGCACCTTTAACCGAGACCTCAT
CACCCAGGTTAAGATCAAGGTCTTTTCACCTGGCCCGCATGGACACCCAGACCAGGTCCCCTACATCGTG
ACCTGGGAAGCCTTGGCTTTTGACCCCCCTCCCTGGGTCAAGCCCTTTGTACACCCTAAGCCTCCGCCTC
CTCTTCCTCCATCCGCCCCGTCTCTCCCCCTTGAACCTCCTCGTTCGACCCCGCCTCGATCCTCCCTTTA
TCCAGCCCTCACTCCTTCTCTAGGCGCCGGCCGGATCCCAGTGTGGTGGTACGTAGGAATTCTTCAAGAA
CCTGATCTGGCTGAAGGAGGTGGACAGCACCCAGGAGAGACTGAAGGAGTGGAACGTGAGCTACGGCACC
GCCCTGGTGGCCGACAGACAGACCAAGGGCAGAGGCGGCCTGGGCAGAAAGTGGCTGAGCCAGGAGGGCG
GCCTGTACTTCAGCTTCCTGCTGAACCCCAAGGAGTTCGAGAACCTGCTGCAGCTGCCCCTGGTGCTGGG
CCTGAGCGTGAGCGAGGCCCTGGAGGAGATCACCGAGATCCCCTTCAGCCTGAAGTGGCCCAACGACGTG
TACTTCCAGGAGAAGAAGGTGAGCGGCGTGCTGTGCGAGCTGAGCAAGGACAAGCTGATCGTGGGCATCG
GCATCAACGTGAACCAGAGAGAGATCCCCGAGGAGATCAAGGACAGAGCCACCACCCTGTACGAGATCAC
CGGCAAGGACTGGGACAGAAAGGAGGTGCTGCTGAAGGTGCTGAAGAGAATCAGCGAGAACCTGAAGAAG
TTCAAGGAGAAGAGCTTCAAGGAGTTCAAGGGCAAGATCGAGAGCAAGATGCTGTACCTGGGCGAGGAGG
TGAAGCTGCTGGGCGAGGGCAAGATCACCGGCAAGCTGGTGGGCCTGAGCGAGAAGGGCGGCGCCCTGAT
CCTGACCGAGGAGGGCATCAAGGAGATCCTGAGCGGCGAGTTCAGCCTGAGAAGAAGCTACCCTTACGAT
GTACCGGATTACGCATGAGTCGACCCTGTGGAATGTGTGTCAGTTAGGGTGTGGAAAGTCCCCAGGCTCC
CCAGCAGGCAGAAGTATGCAAAGCATGCATCTCAATTAGTCAGCAACCAGGTGTGGAAAGTCCCCAGGCT
CCCCAGCAGGCAGAAGTATGCAAAGCATGCATCTCAATTAGTCAGCAACCATAGTCCCGCCCCTAACTCC
GCCCATCCCGCCCCTAACTCCGCCCAGTTCCGCCCATTCTCCGCCCCATGGCTGACTAATTTTTTTTATT
TATGCAGAGGCCGAGGCCGCCTCGGCCTCTGAGCTATTCCAGAAGTAGTGAGGAGGCTTTTTTGGAGGCC
TAGGCTTTTGCAAAAAGCTTACCATGACCGAGTACAAGCCCACGGTGCGCCTCGCCACCCGCGACGACGT
CCCCAGGGCCGTACGCACCCTCGCCGCCGCGTTCGCCGACTACCCCGCCACGCGCCACACCGTCGATCCG
GACCGCCACATCGAGCGGGTCACCGAGCTGCAAGAACTCTTCCTCACGCGCGTCGGGCTCGACATCGGCA
AGGTGTGGGTCGCGGACGACGGCGCCGCGGTGGCGGTCTGGACCACGCCGGAGAGCGTCGAAGCGGGGGC
GGTGTTCGCCGAGATCGGCCCGCGCATGGCCGAGTTGAGCGGTTCCCGGCTGGCCGCGCAGCAACAGATG
GAAGGCCTCCTGGCGCCGCACCGGCCCAAGGAGCCCGCGTGGTTCCTGGCCACCGTCGGCGTCTCGCCCG
ACCACCAGGGCAAGGGTCTGGGCAGCGCCGTCGTGCTCCCCGGAGTGGAGGCGGCCGAGCGCGCCGGGGT
GCCCGCCTTCCTGGAGACCTCCGCGCCCCGCAACCTCCCCTTCTACGAGCGGCTCGGCTTCACCGTCACC
GCCGACGTCGAGGTGCCCGAAGGACCGCGCACCTGGTGCATGACCCGCAAGCCCGGTGCCTGACGCCCGC
CCCACGACCCGCAGCGCCCGACCGAAAGGAGCGCACGACCCCATGCATCGATAAAATAAAAGATTTTATT
TAGTCTCCAGAAAAAGGGGGGAATGAAAGACCCCACCTGTAGGTTTGGCAAGCTAGCTTAAGTAACGCCA
TTTTGCAAGGCATGGAAAAATACATAACTGAGAATAGAGAAGTTCAGATCAAGGTCAGGAACAGATGGAA
CAGCTGAATATGGGCCAAACAGGATATCTGTGGTAAGCAGTTCCTGCCCCGGCTCAGGGCCAAGAACAGA
TGGAACAGCTGAATATGGGCCAAACAGGATATCTGTGGTAAGCAGTTCCTGCCCCGGCTCAGGGCCAAGA
ACAGATGGTCCCCAGATGCGGTCCAGCCCTCAGCAGTTTCTAGAGAACCATCAGATGTTTCCAGGGTGCC
CCAAGGACCTGAAATGACCCTGTGCCTTATTTGAACTAACCAATCAGTTCGCTTCTCGCTTCTGTTCGCG
CGCTTCTGCTCCCCGAGCTCAATAAAAGAGCCCACAACCCCTCACTCGGGGCGCCAGTCCTCCGATTGAC
TGAGTCGCCCGGGTACCCGTGTATCCAATAAACCCTCTTGCAGTTGCATCCGACTTGTGGTCTCGCTGTT
CCTTGGGAGGGTCTCCTCTGAGTGATTGACTACCCGTCAGCGGGGGTCTTTCACATGCAGCATGTATCAA
AATTAATTTGGTTTTTTTTCTTAAGTATTTACATTAAATGGCCATAGTTGCATTAATGAATCGGCCAACG
CGCGGGGAGAGGCGGTTTGCGTATTGGGCGCTCTTCCGCTTCCTCGCTCACTGACTCGCTGCGCTCGGTC
GTTCGGCTGCGGCGAGCGGTATCAGCTCACTCAAAGGCGGTAATACGGTTATCCACAGAATCAGGGGATA
ACGCAGGAAAGAACATGTGAGCAAAAGGCCAGCAAAAGGCCAGGAACCGTAAAAAGGCCGCGTTGCTGGC
GTTTTTCCATAGGCTCCGCCCCCCTGACGAGCATCACAAAAATCGACGCTCAAGTCAGAGGTGGCGAAAC
CCGACAGGACTATAAAGATACCAGGCGTTTCCCCCTGGAAGCTCCCTCGTGCGCTCTCCTGTTCCGACCC
TGCCGCTTACCGGATACCTGTCCGCCTTTCTCCCTTCGGGAAGCGTGGCGCTTTCTCATAGCTCACGCTG
TAGGTATCTCAGTTCGGTGTAGGTCGTTCGCTCCAAGCTGGGCTGTGTGCACGAACCCCCCGTTCAGCCC
GACCGCTGCGCCTTATCCGGTAACTATCGTCTTGAGTCCAACCCGGTAAGACACGACTTATCGCCACTGG
CAGCAGCCACTGGTAACAGGATTAGCAGAGCGAGGTATGTAGGCGGTGCTACAGAGTTCTTGAAGTGGTG
GCCTAACTACGGCTACACTAGAAGAACAGTATTTGGTATCTGCGCTCTGCTGAAGCCAGTTACCTTCGGA
AAAAGAGTTGGTAGCTCTTGATCCGGCAAACAAACCACCGCTGGTAGCGGTGGTTTTTTTGTTTGCAAGC
AGCAGATTACGCGCAGAAAAAAAGGATCTCAAGAAGATCCTTTGATCTTTTCTACGGGGTCTGACGCTCA
GTGGAACGAAAACTCACGTTAAGGGATTTTGGTCATGAGATTATCAAAAAGGATCTTCACCTAGATCCTT
TTGCGGCCGCAAATCAATCTAAAGTATATATGAGTAAACTTGGTCTGACAGTTACCAATGCTTAATCAGT
GAGGCACCTATCTCAGCGATCTGTCTATTTCGTTCATCCATAGTTGCCTGACTCCCCGTCGTGTAGATAA
CTACGATACGGGAGGGCTTACCATCTGGCCCCAGTGCTGCAATGATACCGCGAGACCCACGCTCACCGGC
TCCAGATTTATCAGCAATAAACCAGCCAGCCGGAAGGGCCGAGCGCAGAAGTGGTCCTGCAACTTTATCC
GCCTCCATCCAGTCTATTAATTGTTGCCGGGAAGCTAGAGTAAGTAGTTCGCCAGTTAATAGTTTGCGCA
ACGTTGTTGCCATTGCTACAGGCATCGTGGTGTCACGCTCGTCGTTTGGTATGGCTTCATTCAGCTCCGG
TTCCCAACGATCAAGGCGAGTTACATGATCCCCCATGTTGTGCAAAAAAGCGGTTAGCTCCTTCGGTCCT
CCGATCGTTGTCAGAAGTAAGTTGGCCGCAGTGTTATCACTCATGGTTATGGCAGCACTGCATAATTCTC
TTACTGTCATGCCATCCGTAAGATGCTTTTCTGTGACTGGTGAGTACTCAACCAAGTCATTCTGAGAATA
GTGTATGCGGCGACCGAGTTGCTCTTGCCCGGCGTCAATACGGGATAATACCGCGCCACATAGCAGAACT
TTAAAAGTGCTCATCATTGGAAAACGTTCTTCGGGGCGAAAACTCTCAAGGATCTTACCGCTGTTGAGAT
CCAGTTCGATGTAACCCACTCGTGCACCCAACTGATCTTCAGCATCTTTTACTTTCACCAGCGTTTCTGG
GTGAGCAAAAACAGGAAGGCAAAATGCCGCAAAAAAGGGAATAAGGGCGACACGGAAATGTTGAATACTC
ATACTCTTCCTTTTTCAATATTATTGAAGCATTTATCAGGGTTATTGTCTCATGAGCGGATACATATTTG
AATGTATTTAGAAAAATAAACAAATAGGGGTTCCGCGCACATTTCCCCGAAAAGTGCCAC
Features (pLannotate 1.2.2; 12 found; start..end, strand, type, name):
      8..477     +  LTR            LTR: long terminal repeat from Moloney murine leukemia virus
    601..875     +  misc_feature   MESV Ψ (fragment): packaging signal of murine embryonic stem cell virus
    942..1358    +  CDS            gag (truncated): truncated Moloney murine leukemia virus (MMLV) gag gene lacking the start codon
   1393..2088    +  CDS            BioID2: promiscuous R40G mutant of a biotin protein ligase from Aquifex aeolicus (Kim et al., 2016)
   2135..2464    +  promoter       SV40 promoter: SV40 enhancer and early promoter
   2474..3073    +  CDS            PuroR: puromycin N-acetyltransferase; pac from Streptomyces alboniger; confers resistance to puromycin
   3172..3293    +  LTR            3' LTR (ΔU3) (fragment): self-inactivating 3' long terminal repeat (LTR) from Moloney murine leukemia virus
   3294..3763    +  LTR            LTR: long terminal repeat from Moloney murine leukemia virus
   3829..3881    -  CDS            lacI (fragment): lac repressor; lacI; The lac repressor binds to the lac operator to inhibit transcription in E. coli. This inhibition can be relieved by adding lactose or isopropyl-β-D-thiogalactopyranoside (IPTG).
   4064..4652    -  rep_origin     ori: high-copy-number ColE1/pMB1/pBR322/pUC origin of replication
   4812..5672    -  CDS            AmpR: β-lactamase; bla; confers resistance to ampicillin, carbenicillin, and related antibiotics
   5673..5777    -  promoter       AmpR promoter: bla
