[The description below was written by a language model from this plasmid's Addgene catalogue record and pLannotate feature annotations shown in this document.]
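Description:
MCS-BioID2-HA pBabe-puro is an empty-backbone gammaretroviral expression vector built on pBABE-puro, designed so that a protein of interest can be cloned in frame upstream of BioID2 and delivered stably into mammalian cells. In bacteria it is maintained through a high-copy ColE1/pUC-type origin and selected with ampicillin via the bla gene and its native promoter. A short lacI fragment near the origin is a backbone remnant with no functional role.

The retroviral cassette is flanked by Moloney murine leukemia virus long terminal repeats. Downstream of the 5′ LTR lie a packaging signal and a truncated gag segment lacking its start codon, which together promote efficient encapsidation of the genomic RNA when the plasmid is introduced into a packaging cell line that supplies viral proteins in trans. The 5′ LTR also drives transcription of the payload: a multiple cloning site, followed by the coding sequence for BioID2, the promiscuous R40G mutant of the Aquifex aeolicus biotin ligase, and a C-terminal HA epitope tag. The MCS and HA tag are described in the catalogue entry but are not individually annotated in the feature table. An internal SV40 enhancer/early promoter then drives puromycin N-acetyltransferase, allowing selection of transduced cells. The annotation software labels a short fragment next to the 3′ LTR as a self-inactivating ΔU3 element, but a full-length LTR is also annotated there, consistent with a conventional pBABE design.

Inserts are added by restriction cloning to yield a bait-BioID2-HA fusion. Such fusions are used for proximity-dependent biotin identification, in which proteins near the bait are biotinylated in living cells. The HA tag allows the fusion itself to be detected.
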