Addgene plasmid #120308: MCS-BioID2-HA pBabe-puro
Purpose: (Empty Backbone) To fuse your protein of interest to the N-terminus of BioID2 and use in proximity-dependent biotin identification (BioID); MCS is present upstream of BioID2 tag and HA tag
Depositing lab: Kyle Roux. Depositing organization: Sanford Research.
Backbone
  Vector backbone: pBABE-puro
  Backbone size (bp): 5891
  Vector type: Mammalian Expression, Retroviral
  Selectable markers: Puromycin
  Tag / fusion protein: -BioID2-HA (C terminal on backbone)
Growth in bacteria
  Bacterial resistance: Ampicillin, 100 μg/mL
  Growth temperature: 37°C
  Growth strain: NEB Stable
  Copy number: Unknown
Gene/Insert
  Cloning method: Restriction Enzyme
  Sequencing primers: 5′ pBABE 5'; 3′ pBABE 3'
Terms and licenses: Academic/Nonprofit Terms; Industry Terms: Not Available to Industry
How to cite: MCS-BioID2-HA pBabe-puro was a gift from Kyle Roux (Addgene plasmid # 120308)
