>Addgene plasmid #120308 | MCS-BioID2-HA pBabe-puro | depositor partial sequence | sequence record 228291 | BioID2
TTCAAGAACCTGATCTGGCTGAAGGAGGTGGACAGCACCCAGGAGAGACTGAAGGAGTGGAACGTGAGCT
ACGGCACCGCCCTGGTGGCCGACAGACAGACCAAGGGCAGAGGCGGCCTGGGCAGAAAGTGGCTGAGCCA
GGAGGGCGGCCTGTACTTCAGCTTCCTGCTGAACCCCAAGGAGTTCGAGAACCTGCTGCAGCTGCCCCTG
GTGCTGGGCCTGAGCGTGAGCGAGGCCCTGGAGGAGATCACCGAGATCCCCTTCAGCCTGAAGTGGCCCA
ACGACGTGTACTTCCAGGAGAAGAAGGTGAGCGGCGTGCTGTGCGAGCTGAGCAAGGACAAGCTGATCGT
GGGCATCGGCATCAACGTGAACCAGAGAGAGATCCCCGAGGAGATCAAGGACAGAGCCACCACCCTGTAC
GAGATCACCGGCAAGGACTGGGACAGAAAGGAGGTGCTGCTGAAGGTGCTGAAGAGAATCAGCGAGAACC
TGAAGAAGTTCAAGGAGAAGAGCTTCAAGGAGTTCAAGGGCAAGATCGAGAGCAAGATGCTGTACCTGGG
CGAGGAGGTGAAGCTGCTGGGCGAGGGCAAGATCACCGGCAAGCTGGTGGGCCTGAGCGAGAAGGGCGGC
GCCCTGATCCTGACCGAGGAGGGCATCAAGGAGATCCTGAGCGGCGAGTTCAGCCTGAGAAGAAGC
